>Addgene plasmid #228597 | pR-mT-Sapphire | addgene full sequence | sequence record 452465 | Addgene NGS Result
AAGCCCAACCTTTCATAGAAGGCGGCGGTGGAATCGAAATCTCGTGATGGCAGGTTGGGCGTCGCTTGGT
CGGTCATTTCGAACCCCAGAGTCCCGCTCAGAAGAACTCGTCAAGAAGGCGATAGAAGGCGATGCGCTGC
GAATCGGGAGCGGCGATACCGTAAAGCACGAGGAAGCGGTCAGCCCATTCGCCGCCAAGCTCTTCAGCAA
TATCACGGGTAGCCAACGCTATGTCCTGATAGCGGTCCGCCACACCCAGCCGGCCACAGTCGATGAATCC
AGAAAAGCGGCCATTTTCCACCATGATATTCGGCAAGCAGGCATCGCCATGGGTCACGACGAGATCCTCG
CCGTCGGGCATGCTCGCCTTGAGCCTGGCGAACAGTTCGGCTGGCGCGAGCCCCTGATGCTCTTCGTCCA
GATCATCCTGATCGACAAGACCGGCTTCCATCCGAGTACGTGCTCGCTCGATGCGATGTTTCGCTTGGTG
GTCGAATGGGCAGGTAGCCGGATCAAGCGTATGCAGCCGCCGCATTGCATCAGCCATGATGGATACTTTC
TCGGCAGGAGCAAGGTGAGATGACAGGAGATCCTGCCCCGGCACTTCGCCCAATAGCAGCCAGTCCCTTC
CCGCTTCAGTGACAACGTCGAGCACAGCTGCGCAAGGAACGCCCGTCGTGGCCAGCCACGATAGCCGCGC
TGCCTCGTCTTGCAGTTCATTCAGGGCACCGGACAGGTCGGTCTTGACAAAAAGAACCGGGCGCCCCTGC
GCTGACAGCCGGAACACGGCGGCATCAGAGCAGCCGATTGTCTGTTGTGCCCAGTCATAGCCGAATAGCC
TCTCCACCCAAGCGGCCGGAGAACCTGCGTGCAATCCATCTTGTTCAATCATGCGAAACGATCCTCATCC
TGTCTCTTGATCGATCTTTGCAAAAGCCTAGGCCTCCAAAAAAGCCTCCTCACTACTTCTGGAATAGCTC
AGAGGCCGAGGCGGCCTCGGCCTCTGCATAAATAAAAAAAATTAGTCAGCCATGGGGCGGAGAATGGGCG
GAACTGGGCGGAGTTAGGGGCGGGATGGGCGGAGTTAGGGGCGGGACTATGGTTGCTGACTAATTGAGAT
GCATGCTTTGCATACTTCTGCCTGCTGGGGAGCCTGGGGACTTTCCACACCCTAACTGACACACATTCCA
CAGCTGGTTCTTTCCGCCTCAGGACTCTTCCTTTAAGTACTG
[124 nt withheld, positions 1233-1356]
C
[91 nt withheld, positions 1358-1448]
A
[49 nt withheld, positions 1450-1498]
CCTTTGACGTTGGAGTCCACGTTCTTT
[37 nt withheld, positions 1526-1562]
ACCCTATCTCGGTCTATTCTTTTGATTTATAAGGGATTTTGCCGATTTCGGCCTATTGGTTAAAAAATGA
GCTGATTTAACAAAAATTTAACGCGAATTTTAACAAAATATTAACGCTTACAATTTACGCCTTAAGATAC
ATTGATGAGTTTGGACAAACCACAACTAGAATGCAGTGAAAAAAATGCTTTATTTGTGAAATTTGTGATG
CTATTGCTTTATTTGTAACCATTATAAGCTGCAATAAACAAGTTAACAACAACAATTGCATTCATTTTAT
GTTTCAGAATTCATTATCTAGAATTCGTCTTCAATTATGAAGACATGGAGCCCTTGTACAGCTCGTCCAT
GCCGAGAGTGATCCCGGCGGCGGTCACGAACTCCAGCAGGACCATGTGATCGCGCTTCTCGTTGGGGTCT
TTGCTCAGCTTGGACTGGATGCTCAGGTAGTGGTTGTCGGGCAGCAGCACGGGGCCGTCGCCGATGGGGG
TGTTCTGCTGGTAGTGGTCGGCGAGCTGCACGCCGCCGTCCTCGATGTTGTGGCGGATCTTGAAGTTGGC
CTTGATGCCGTTCTTCTGCTTGTCGGCCATGATATAGACGTTGTGGCTGTTGAAGTTGTACTCCAGCTTG
TGCCCCAGGATGTTGCCGTCCTCCTTGAAGTCGATGCCCTTCAGCTCGATGCGGTTCACCAGGGTGTCGC
CCTCGAACTTCACCTCGGCGCGGGTCTTGTAGTTGCCGTCGTCCTTGAAGAAGATGGTGCGCTCCTGGAC
GTAGCCTTCGGGCATGGCGGACTTGAAGAAGTCGTGCTGCTTCATGTGGTCGGGGTAGCGGGCGAACACC
ATCACGCCGTAGGAGAAGGTGGTCACGAGGGTGGGCCAGGGCACGGGCAGCTTGCCGGTGGTGCAGATGA
ACTTCAGGGTCAGCTTGCCGTAGGTGGCATCGCCCTCGCCCTCGCCGGACACGCTGAACTTGTGGCCGTT
TACGTCGCCGTCCAGCTCGACCAGGATGGGCACCACCCCGGTGAACAGCTCCTCGCCCTTGCTCACCATG
GTGGCGGCGGATCCATTTCGATAAGCCAGTAAGCACGAGGCTGATCAGCGGTAGCTCTGCTTATATAGAC
CTCCCACCGTACACGCCTACCGCCCATTTGCGTCAATGGGGCGGAGTTGTTACGACATTTTGGAAAGTCC
CGTTGATTTTGGTGCCAAAACAAACTCCCATTGACGTCAATGGGGTGGAGACTTGGAAATCCCCGTGAGT
CAAACCGCTATCCACGCCCATTGATGTACTGCCAAAACCGCATCACCATGGTAATAGCGATGACTAATAC
GTAGATGTACTGCCAAGTAGGAAAGTCCCATAAGGTCATGTACTGGGCATAATGCCAGGCGGGCCATTTA
CCGTCATTGACGTCAATAGGGGGCGTACTTGGCATATGATACACTTGATGTACTGCCAAGTGGGCAGTTT
ACCGTAAATACTCCACCCATTGACGTCAATGGAAAGTCCCTATTGGCGTTACTATGGGAACATACGTCAT
TATTGACGTCAATGGGCGGGGGTCGTTGGGCGGTCAGCCAGGCGGGCCATTTACCGTAAGTTATGTAACG
GCTAGCCGGAACTCCATATATGGGCTATGAACTAATGACCCCGTAATTGATTACTATTAATAACTAATGC
ATGGCGGTAATACGGTTATCCACAGAATCAGGGGATAACGCAGGAAAGAACATGTGAGCAAAAGGCCAGC
AAAAGGCCAGGAACCGTAAAAAGGCCGCGTTGCTGGCGTTTTTCCATAGGCTCCGCCCCCCTGACGAGCA
TCACAAAAATCGACGCTCAAGTCAGAGGTGGCGAAACCCGACAGGACTATAAAGATACCAGGCGTTTCCC
CCTGGAAGCTCCCTCGTGCGCTCTCCTGTTCCGACCCTGCCGCTTACCGGATACCTGTCCGCCTTTCTCC
CTTCGGGAAGCGTGGCGCTTTCTCATAGCTCACGCTGTAGGTATCTCAGTTCGGTGTAGGTCGTTCGCTC
CAAGCTGGGCTGTGTGCACGAACCCCCCGTTCAGCCCGACCGCTGCGCCTTATCCGGTAACTATCGTCTT
GAGTCCAACCCGGTAAGACACGACTTATCGCCACTGGCAGCAGCCACTGGTAACAGGATTAGCAGAGCGA
GGTATGTAGGCGGTGCTACAGAGTTCTTGAAGTGGTGGCCTAACTACGGCTACACTAGAAGAACAGTATT
TGGTATCTGCGCTCTGCTGAAGCCAGTTACCTTCGGAAAAAGAGTTGGTAGCTCTTGATCCGGCAAACAA
ACCACCGCTGGTAGCGGTGGTTTTTTTGTTTGCAAGCAGCAGATTACGCGCAGAAAAAAAGGATCTCAAG
AAGATCCTTTGATCTTTTCTACGGGGTCTGACGCTCAGTGGAACGAACCGCGTTTATGAACAAACGACCC
AACACCGTGCGTTTTATTCTGTCTTTTTATTGCCGTCATAGCGCGGGTTCCTTCCGGTATTGTCTCCTTC
CGTGTTTCAGTTAGCCTCCCCCTAGGGTGGGCGAAGAACTCCAGCATGAGATCCCCGCGCTGGAGGATCA
TCCAGCCGGCGTCCCGGAAAACGATTCCG
Features (pLannotate 1.2.2; 10 found; start..end, strand, type, name):
     98..892     -  CDS            NeoR/KanR: aminoglycoside phosphotransferase from Tn5; aph(3')-II (or nptII); confers resistance to neomycin, kanamycin, and G418 (Geneticin®)
    935..1145    -  promoter       SV40 promoter: SV40 early promoter
   1233..1661    +  rep_origin     f1 ori (sequence partly withheld): f1 bacteriophage origin of replication; arrow indicates direction of (+) strand synthesis
   1695..1816    -  polyA_signal   SV40 poly(A) signal: SV40 polyadenylation signal
   1895..2611    -  CDS            mT-Sapphire: mT-Sapphire is a basic (constitutively fluorescent) long stokes shift fluorescent protein published in 2008, derived from Aequorea victoria. It has low acid sensitivity.
   2665..2868    -  promoter       CMV promoter: human cytomegalovirus (CMV) immediate early promoter
   2869..3172    -  enhancer       CMV enhancer: human cytomegalovirus immediate early enhancer
   3353..3941    -  rep_origin     ori: high-copy-number ColE1/pMB1/pBR322/pUC origin of replication
   4000..4047    -  polyA_signal   HSV TK poly(A) signal: herpes simplex virus thymidine kinase polyadenylation signal (Cole and Stacy, 1985)
   4106..77      -  CDS            ble (fragment) (across the origin): BLE_KLEPN - Experimental evidence at protein level: Swiss-Prot protein existence level 1. Binding protein with a strong affinity to the bleomycin family of antibiotics. Binds to CL990; an antimitotic-antibiotic compound. From Klebsiella pneumoniae.
