[The description below was written by a language model from this plasmid's Addgene catalogue record and pLannotate feature annotations shown in this document.]
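Description:
pR-mT-Sapphire is a 4.2 kb mammalian expression plasmid built on the pReceiver backbone, a vector made in the depositing lab, with the fluorescent protein coding sequence installed by Golden Gate cloning. It is propagated in E. coli from a high-copy ColE1/pUC-type origin under kanamycin selection. Resistance comes from the Tn5 aminoglycoside phosphotransferase (NeoR/KanR) gene, which sits downstream of an SV40 early promoter and is followed by an HSV thymidine kinase polyadenylation signal. This arrangement could in principle also support G418 selection in mammalian cells, although the record does not mention that use. An f1 bacteriophage origin is also present. The annotation flags a short fragment resembling a bleomycin-binding protein gene between the resistance gene and the TK poly(A) signal, which appears to be a backbone remnant rather than a functional marker.

The payload is a single expression unit: the human cytomegalovirus immediate-early enhancer and promoter drive the 717 bp synthetic mT-Sapphire open reading frame, which is terminated by an SV40 polyadenylation signal. mT-Sapphire is an Aequorea victoria GFP derivative that is constitutively fluorescent, has a long Stokes shift, and shows low acid sensitivity. No tags, fusion partners, or additional reporters are annotated.

According to the record, the plasmid serves for mammalian expression of mT-Sapphire on its own and for constructing MuSIC barcodes. These are genetically encoded fluorescence barcodes intended for single-cell analysis by spectral flow cytometry.
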