Addgene plasmid #228597: pR-mT-Sapphire
Purpose: Mammalian expression of mT-Sapphire, for MuSIC barcode construction
Depositing lab: Marc Birtwistle. Depositing organization: Clemson University. Publication: Genetically Encoded Fluorescence Barcodes Allow for Single-Cell Analysis via Spectral Flow Cytometry. Lu X, Pritko DJ, Abravanel ME, Huggins JR, Ogunleye O, Biswas T, Ashy KC, Woods SK, Livingston MWT, Blenner MA, Birtwistle MR. ACS Synth Biol. 2025 May 16;14(5):1533-1548. doi: 10.1021/acssynbio.4c00807. Epub 2025 May 6. PubMed 40326708.
Backbone
  Vector backbone: pReceiver
  Backbone manufacturer: Birtwistle lab
  Vector type: Mammalian Expression
Growth in bacteria
  Bacterial resistance: Kanamycin, 50 μg/mL
  Growth temperature: 37°C
  Growth strain: DH5alpha
  Copy number: High Copy
Gene/Insert
  Gene/Insert name: mT-Sapphire
  Species: Synthetic
  Insert size (bp): 717
  Promoter: CMV
  Cloning method: Golden Gate
Terms and licenses: Academic/Nonprofit Terms; Industry Terms: Not Available to Industry
Depositor comments: Please visit https://doi.org/10.1101/2024.10.23.619855 for bioRxiv preprint.
How to cite: pR-mT-Sapphire was a gift from Marc Birtwistle (Addgene plasmid # 228597 ; http://n2t.net/addgene:228597 ; RRID:Addgene_228597)
