>Addgene plasmid #228597 | pR-mT-Sapphire | depositor partial sequence | sequence record 449200 | mT-Sapphire
ATGGTGAGCAAGGGCGAGGAGCTGTTCACCGGGGTGGTGCCCATCCTGGTCGAGCTGGACGGCGACGTAA
ACGGCCACAAGTTCAGCGTGTCCGGCGAGGGCGAGGGCGATGCCACCTACGGCAAGCTGACCCTGAAGTT
CATCTGCACCACCGGCAAGCTGCCCGTGCCCTGGCCCACCCTCGTGACCACCTTCTCCTACGGCGTGATG
GTGTTCGCCCGCTACCCCGACCACATGAAGCAGCACGACTTCTTCAAGTCCGCCATGCCCGAAGGCTACG
TCCAGGAGCGCACCATCTTCTTCAAGGACGACGGCAACTACAAGACCCGCGCCGAGGTGAAGTTCGAGGG
CGACACCCTGGTGAACCGCATCGAGCTGAAGGGCATCGACTTCAAGGAGGACGGCAACATCCTGGGGCAC
AAGCTGGAGTACAACTTCAACAGCCACAACGTCTATATCATGGCCGACAAGCAGAAGAACGGCATCAAGG
CCAACTTCAAGATCCGCCACAACATCGAGGACGGCGGCGTGCAGCTCGCCGACCACTACCAGCAGAACAC
CCCCATCGGCGACGGCCCCGTGCTGCTGCCCGACAACCACTACCTGAGCATCCAGTCCAAGCTGAGCAAA
GACCCCAACGAGAAGCGCGATCACATGGTCCTGCTGGAGTTCGTGACCGCCGCCGGGATCACTCTGGGCA
TGGACGAGCTGTACAAG
